>Addgene plasmid #63570 | pETNKI-his-SUMO-RNF168ring (1-189) | depositor partial sequence | sequence record 105702 | Insert DNA Sequence
ATGGCTCTACCCAAAGACGCCATCCCCTCGCTGTCCGAGTGCCAGTGCGGGATCTGCATGGAAATCCTCG
TGGAGCCCGTCACCCTCCCGTGTAACCACACGCTGTGTAAACCGTGCTTCCAGTCGACCGTCGAAAAGGC
GAGTTTATGCTGTCCCTTCTGTCGCCGCCGGGTATCGTCGTGGACTCGGTACCATACCCGAAGAAATTCT
CTCGTCAACGTGGAACTGTGGACGATAATTCAAAAACACTATCCCAGGGAGTGCAAGCTTAGAGCGTCTG
GCCAAGAATCAGAGGAAGTGGCTGATGACTATCAGCCAGTTCGTCTGCTCAGTAAACCTGGGGAACTGAG
AAGAGAATATGAAGAGGAAATAAGCAAGGTGGCGGCAGAGCGACGGGCCAGCGAGGAAGAAGAAAACAAA
GCCAGTGAAGAATACATACAGAGGTTGTTGGCAGAGGAGGAAGAAGAGGAAAAAAGACAGGCAGAAAAAA
GAAGGCGGGCCATGGAAGAACAACTGAAAAGTGATGAGGAACTGGCAAGAAAGCTAAGCATTGATATTAA
CAATTTCTAA
