>Addgene plasmid #63570 | pETNKI-his-SUMO-RNF168ring (1-189) | addgene partial sequence | sequence record 107125 | T7 5'-TAATACGACTCACTATAGGG-3'
GGAGATATACCATGGGTCATCACCATCATCATCACGGAGGTATGTCCGAGGAGAAGCCCAAGGAGGGTGT
GAAGACAGAGAATGACCACATCAACCTGAAGGTGGCCGGGCAGGACGGCTCCGTGGTGCAGTTCAAGATC
AAGAGGCACACGCCGCTGAGCAAGCTGATGAAGGCCTACTGCGAGAGGCAGGGCTTGTCAATGAGGCAGA
TCAGATTCAGGTTCGACGGGCAGCCAATCAATGAAACTGACACTCCAGCACAGCTGGAGATGGAGGACGA
GGACACCATCGACGTGTTCCAGCAGCAGACGGGAGGTATGGCTCTACCCAAAGACGCCATCCCCTCGCTG
TCCGAGTGCCAGTGCGGGATCTGCATGGAAATCCTCGTGGAGCCCGTCACCCTCCCGTGTAACCACACGC
TGTGTAAACCGTGCTTCCAGTCGACCGTCGAAAAGGCGAGTTTATGCTGTCCCTTCTGTCGCCGCCGGGT
ATCGTCGTGGACTCGGTACCATACCCGAAGAAATTCTCTCGTCAACGTGGAACTGTGGACGATAATTCAA
AAACACTATCCCAGGGAGTGCAAGCTTAGAGCGTCTGGCCAAGAATCAGAGGAAGTGGCTGATGACTATC
AGCCAGTTCGTCTGCTCAGTAAACCTGGGGAACTGAGAAGAGAATATGAAGA
