>Addgene plasmid #63570 | pETNKI-his-SUMO-RNF168ring (1-189) | addgene partial sequence | sequence record 107128 | T7term 5'-GCTAGTTATTGCTCAGCGG-3'
CAGCCAATCAATGAAACTGACACTCCAGCACAGCTGGAGATGGAGGACGAGGACACCATCGACGTGTTCC
AGCAGCAGACGGGAGGTATGGCTCTACCCAAAGACGCCATCCCCTCGCTGTCCGAGTGCCAGTGCGGGAT
CTGCATGGAAATCCTCGTGGAGCCCGTCACCCTCCCGTGTAACCACACGCTGTGTAAACCGTGCTTCCAG
TCGACCGTCGAAAAGGCGAGTTTATGCTGTCCCTTCTGTCGCCGCCGGGTATCGTCGTGGACTCGGTACC
ATACCCGAAGAAATTCTCTCGTCAACGTGGAACTGTGGACGATAATTCAAAAACACTATCCCAGGGAGTG
CAAGCTTAGAGCGTCTGGCCAAGAATCAGAGGAAGTGGCTGATGACTATCAGCCAGTTCGTCTGCTCAGT
AAACCTGGGGAACTGAGAAGAGAATATGAAGAGGAAATAAGCAAGGTGGCGGCAGAGCGACGGGCCAGCG
AGGAAGAAGAAAACAAAGCCAGTGAAGAATACATACAGAGGTTGTTGGCAGAGGAGGAAGAAGAGGAAAA
AAGACAGGCAGAAAAAAGAAGGCGGGCCATGGAAGAACAACTGAAAAGTGATGAGGAACTGGCAAGAAAG
CTAAGCATTGATATTAACAATTTCTAACGGGCTCCGCCGCCAAGCTTGCGGCCGCACTCGAGCACCACCA
CCACCACCACTGAGATCCGGCTGCT
