[The description below was written by a language model from this plasmid's Addgene catalogue record.]
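Description:
pETNKI-his-SUMO-RNF168ring (1-189) is a bacterial expression plasmid built on a pET28a backbone that has been modified to carry an N-terminal 6xHis-SUMO tag and to accept inserts by ligation-independent cloning. It is selected with kanamycin and maintained in a standard cloning strain; the copy number is listed as unknown, and no feature table is provided, so elements such as the replication origin are not explicitly documented in the record.

The insert is a 570 bp fragment of human RNF168 encoding residues 1-189, a truncation that contains the RING domain of this E3 ubiquitin ligase. Expression is driven by the T7 promoter, which means protein production requires a host supplying T7 RNA polymerase, as is usual for pET-type vectors. The RNF168 fragment is fused downstream of the backbone-encoded tags. The 6xHis stretch permits capture by immobilized metal affinity chromatography, while the SUMO moiety generally improves solubility and yield of the fusion partner and can typically be removed with a SUMO-specific protease. The record is inconsistent about the SUMO paralogue, describing the backbone modification as SUMO2 but listing the tag as SUMO3, so the exact identity should be confirmed from the sequence.

The stated purpose is production of recombinant His-SUMO-tagged RNF168 RING domain. The associated publication concerns RNF168-mediated ubiquitination of histone H2A/H2AX at K13-15 in DNA damage signaling, which is consistent with use of the purified protein in biochemical studies of that activity.
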