Addgene plasmid #63570: pETNKI-his-SUMO-RNF168ring (1-189)
Purpose: Expression of human RNF168 ring domain (residues 1-189) tagged with His-SUMO
Depositing lab: Titia Sixma. Depositing organization: Netherlands Cancer Institute. Publication: RNF168 ubiquitinates K13-15 on H2A/H2AX to drive DNA damage signaling. Mattiroli F, Vissers JH, van Dijk WJ, Ikpa P, Citterio E, Vermeulen W, Marteijn JA, Sixma TK. Cell. 2012 Sep 14;150(6):1182-95. doi: 10.1016/j.cell.2012.08.005. PubMed 22980979.
Backbone
  Vector backbone: pET28a
  Modifications to backbone: Includes 6xHis-SUMO2 tag
  Vector type: Bacterial Expression
Growth in bacteria
  Bacterial resistance: Kanamycin, 50 μg/mL
  Growth temperature: 37°C
  Growth strain: DH5alpha
  Copy number: Unknown
Gene/Insert
  Gene/Insert name: RNF168
  Species: H. sapiens (human)
  Insert size (bp): 570
  Mutation: Ring domain only (residues 1-189)
  Entrez Gene: RNF168 (a.k.a. RIDL, hRNF168)
  Promoter: T7
  Tag / fusion protein: 6xHis (N terminal on backbone); SUMO3 (N terminal on backbone)
  Cloning method: Ligation Independent Cloning
  Sequencing primers: 5′ T7; 3′ T7 Terminal
Terms and licenses: Academic/Nonprofit Terms; Industry Terms: Not Available to Industry
How to cite: pETNKI-his-SUMO-RNF168ring (1-189) was a gift from Titia Sixma (Addgene plasmid # 63570 ; http://n2t.net/addgene:63570 ; RRID:Addgene_63570)
